>Addgene plasmid #145411 | pGBW-m4046169 | depositor full sequence | sequence record 287588 | Full Sequence
GCGGCCGCCCCACACACCATAGCTTCAAAATGTTTCTACTCCTTTTTTACTCTTCCAGATTTTCTCGGAC
TCCGCGCATCGCCGTACCACTTCAAAACACCCAAGCACAGCATACTAAATTTCCCCTCTTTCTTCCTCTA
GGGTGTCGTTAATTACCCGTACTAAAGGTTTGGAAAAGAAAAAAGAGACCGCCTCGTTTCTTTTTCTTCG
TCGAAAAAGGCAATAAAAATTTTTATCACGTTTCTTTTTCTTGAAAATTTTTTTTTTTGATTTTTTTCTC
TTTCGATGACCTCCCATTGATATTTAAGTTAATAAACGGTCTTCAATTTCTCAAGTTTCAGTTTCATTTT
TCTTGTTCTATTACAACTTTTTTTACTTCTTGCTCATTAGAAAGAAAGCATAGCAATCTAATCTAAGTTT
TAATTACAAAATGTTAGAAAATGTGGCTTTTAATGTTGTAAATAAGGGACACTTTGATGGACAACAGGGT
GAAGTACCAGTTTCTATCATTAATAACACTGTTTACACAAAAGTTGATGGTGTTGATGTAGAATTGTTTG
AAAATAAAACAACATTACCTGTTAATGTAGCATTTGAGCTTTGGGCTAAGCGCAACATTAAACCAGTACC
AGAGGTGAAAATACTCAATAATTTGGGTGTGGACATTGCTGCTAATACTGTGATCTGGGACTACAAAAGA
GATGCTCCAGCACATATATCTACTATTGGTGTTTGTTCTATGACTGACATAGCCAAGAAACCAACTGAAA
CGATTTGTGCACCACTCACTGTCTTTTTTGATGGTAGAGTTGATGGTCAAGTAGACTTATTTAGAAATGC
CCGTAATGGTGTTCTTATTACAGAAGGTAGTGTTAAAGGTTTACAACCATCTGTAGGTCCCAAACAAGCT
AGTCTTAATGGAGTCACATTAATTGGAGAAGCCGTAAAAACACAGTTCAATTATTATAAGAAAGTTGATG
GTGTTGTCCAACAATTACCTGAAACTTACTTTACTCAGAGTAGAAATTTACAAGAATTTAAACCCAGGAG
TCAAATGGAAATTGATTTCTTAGAATTAGCTATGGATGAATTCATTGAACGGTATAAATTAGAAGGCTAT
GCCTTCGAACATATCGTTTATGGAGATTTTAGTCATAGTCAGTTAGGTGGTTTACATCTACTGATTGGAC
TAGCTAAACGTTTTAAGGAATCACCTTTTGAATTAGAAGATTTTATTCCTATGGACAGTACAGTTAAAAA
CTATTTCATAACAGATGCGCAAACAGGTTCATCTAAGTGTGTGTGTTCTGTTATTGATTTATTACTTGAT
GATTTTGTTGAAATAATAAAATCCCAAGATTTATCTGTAGTTTCTAAGGTTGTCAAAGTGACTATTGACT
ATACAGAAATTTCATTTATGCTTTGGTGTAAAGATGGCCATGTAGAAACATTTTACCCAAAATTACTCGT
GCCGAGAGGTTCTGATTATAAAGATCATGATGGTGATTATAAAGATCATGATATTGATTATAAAGATGAT
GATGATAAATAAACAGGCCCCTTTTCCTTTGTCGATATCATGTAATTAGTTATGTCACGCTTACATTCAC
GCCCTCCTCCCACATCCGCTCTAACCGAAAAGGAAGGAGTTAGACAACCTGAAGTCTAGGTCCCTATTTA
TTTTTTTTAATAGTTATGTTAGTATTAAGAACGTTATTTATATTTCAAATTTTTCTTTTTTTTCTGTACA
AAGCGGCCGCCGAACCACTAGTGCACTGCAGTACACGGTTTCCTTGAAATTTTTTTGATTCGGTAATCTC
CGAACAGAAGGAAGAACGAAGGAAGGAGCACAGACTTAGATTGGTATATATACGCATATGTAGTGTTGAA
GAAACATGAAATTGCCCAGTATTCTTAACCCAACTGCACAGAACAAAAACGTGCAGGAAACGAAGATAAA
TCATGTCGAAAGCTACATATAAGGAACGTGCTGCTACTCATCCTAGTCCTGTTGCTGCCAAGCTATTTAA
TATCATGCACGAAAAGCAAACAAACTTGTGTGCTTCATTGGATGTTCGTACCACCAAGGAATTACTGGAG
TTAGTTGAAGCATTAGGTCCCAAAATTTGTTTACTAAAAACACATGTGGATATCTTGACTGATTTTTCCA
TGGAGGGCACAGTTAAGCCGCTAAAGGCATTATCCGCCAAGTACAATTTTTTACTCTTCGAGGACAGAAA
ATTTGCTGACATTGGTAATACAGTCAAATTGCAGTACTCTGCGGGTGTATACAGAATAGCAGAATGGGCA
GACATTACGAATGCACACGGTGTGGTGGGCCCAGGTATTGTTAGCGGTTTGAAGCAGGCGGCAGAAGAAG
TAACAAAGGAACCTAGAGGCCTTTTGATGTTAGCAGAATTGTCATGCAAGGGCTCCCTATCTACTGGAGA
ATATACTAAGGGTACTGTTGACATTGCGAAGAGCGACAAAGATTTTGTTATCGGCTTTATTGCTCAAAGA
GACATGGGTGGAAGAGATGAAGGTTACGATTGGTTGATTATGACACCCGGTGTGGGTTTAGATGACAAGG
GAGATGCATTGGGTCAACAGTATAGAACCGTGGATGATGTGGTTTCTACAGGATCTGACATTATTATTGT
TGGAAGAGGACTATTTGCAAAGGGAAGGGATGCTAAGGTAGAGGGTGAACGTTACAGAAAAGCAGGCTGG
GAAGCATATTTGAGAAGATGCGGCCAGCAAAACTAAAAAACTGTATTATAAGTAAATGCATGTATACTAA
ACTCACAAATTAGAGCTTCAATTTAATTATATCAGTTATTACCCGAGTAACGAAGCATCTGTGCTTCATT
TTGTAGAACAAAAATGCAACGCGAGAGCGCTAATTTTTCAAACAAAGAATCTGAGCTGCATTTTTACAGA
ACAGAAATGCAACGCGAAAGCGCTATTTTACCAACGAAGAATCTGTGCTTCATTTTTGTAAAACAAAAAT
GCAACGCGAGAGCGCTAATTTTTCAAACAAAGAATCTGAGCTGCATTTTTACAGAACAGAAATGCAACGC
GAGAGCGCTATTTTACCAACAAAGAATCTATACTTCTTTTTTGTTCTACAAAAATGCATCCCGAGAGCGC
TATTTTTCTAACAAAGCATCTTAGATTACTTTTTTTCTCCTTTGTGCGCTCTATAATGCAGTCTCTTGAT
AACTTTTTGCACTGTAGGTCCGTTAAGGTTAGAAGAAGGCTACTTTGGTGTCTATTTTCTCTTCCATAAA
AAAAGCCTGACTCCACTTCCCGCGTTTACTGATTACTAGCGAAGCTGCGGGTGCATTTTTTCAAGATAAA
GGCATCCCCGATTATATTCTATACCGATGTGGATTGCGCATACTTTGTGAACAGAAAGTGATAGCGTTGA
TGATTCTTCATTGGTCAGAAAATTATGAACGGTTTCTTCTATTTTGTCTCTATATACTACGTATAGGAAA
TGTTTACATTTTCGTATTGTTTTCGATTCACTCTATGAATAGTTCTTACTACAATTTTTTTGTCTAAAGA
GTAATACTAGAGATAAACATAAAAAATGTAGAGGTCGAGTTTAGATGCAAGTTCAAGGAGCGAAAGGTGG
ATGGGTAGGTTATATAGGGATATAGCACAGAGATATATAGCAAAGAGATACTTTTGAGCAATGTTTGTGG
AAGCGGTATTCGCAATATTTTAGTAGCTCGTTACAGTCCGGTGCGTTTTTGGTTTTTTGAAAGTGCGTCA
TCAGAGCGCTTTTGGTTTTCAAAAGCGCTCTGAAGTTCCTATACTTTCTAGCTAGAGAATAGGAACTTCC
CGAGCGGCCGCGTGTTACAAGCTTGACTCCAGCGTAACTGGACTGCAATCAACTCACTGGCTCACCTTCA
CGGGTGGGCCTTTCTTCGGTAGAAAATCAAAGGATCTTCTTGAGATCCTTTTTTTCTGCGCGTAATCTGC
TGCTTGCAAACAAAAAAACCACCGCTACCAGCGGTGGTTTGTTTGCCGGATCAAGAGCTACCAACTCTTT
TTCCGAGGTAACTGGCTTCAGCAGAGCGCAGATACCAAATACTGTTCTTCTAGTGTAGCCGTAGTTAGGC
CACCACTTCAAGAACTCTGTAGCACCGCCTACATACCTCGCTCTGCTAATCCTGTTACCAGTGGCTGCTG
CCAGTGGCGATAAGTCGTGTCTTACCGGGTTGGACTCAAGACGATAGTTACCGGATAAGGCGCAGCGGTC
GGGCTGAACGGGGGGTTCGTGCACACAGCCCAGCTTGGAGCGAACGACCTACACCGAACTGAGATACCTA
CAGCGTGAGCTATGAGAAAGCGCCACGCTTCCCGAAGGGAGAAAGGCGGACAGGTATCCGGTAAGCGGCA
GGGTCGGAACAGGAGAGCGCACGAGGGAGCTTCCAGGGGTAAACGCCTGGTATCTTTATAGTCCTGTCGG
GTTTCGCCACCTCTGACTTGAGCATCGATTTTTGTGATGCTCGTCAGGGGGGCGGAGCCTATGGAAAAAC
GCCAGCAACGCAGAAAGGCCCACCCGAAGGTGAGCCAGGTGATTACATTTGGGCCCTCATCAGAGGTTTT
CACCGTCATCACCGAAACGCGCGAGGCAGCTGCGGTAAAGCTCATCAGCGTGGTCGTGAAGCGATTCACA
GATGTCTGCCTGTTCATCCGCGTCCAGCTCGTTGAGTTTCTCCAGAAGCGTTAATGTCTGGCTTCTGATA
AAGCGGGCCATGTTAAGGGCGGTTTTTTCCTGTTTGGTCACTTACCAATGCTTAATCAGTGAGGCACCTA
TCTCAGCGATCTGTCTATTTCGTTCATCCATAGTTGCCTGACTCCCCGTCGTGTAGATAACTACGATGCG
GGAGGGCTTACCATCTGGCCCCAGTGCTGCAATGATACCGCGAGACCCACGCTCACCGGCTCCAGATTTA
TCAGCAATAAACCAGCCAGCCGGGAGGGCCGAGCGCAGAAGTGATCCTGCAACTTTATCCGCCTCCATCC
AGTCTATTAATTGTTGCCGGGAAGCTAGAGTAAGTAGTTCGCCAGTTAATAGTTTGCGCAACGTTGTTGC
CATTGCTACAGGCATCGTGGTGTCACGCTCGTCGTTTGGTATGGCTTCATTCAGCTCCGGTTCCCAACGA
TCAAGGCGAGTTACATGATCCCCCATGTTGTGCAAAAAAGCGGTTAGCTCCTTCGGTCCTCCGATCGTTG
CCAGAAGTAAGTTGGCCGCAGTGTTATCACTCATGGTTATGGCAGCACTGCATAATTCTCTTACTGTCAT
GCCATCCGTGAGATGCTTTTCTGTGACTGGTGAGTACTCAACCAAGTCATTCTGAGAATAGTGTATGCGG
CGACCGAGTTGCTCTTGCCCGGCGTCAATACGGGATAATACCGCGCCACATAGCAGAACTTTAAAAGTGC
TCATCATTGGAAAACGTTCTTCGGGGCGTAAACTCTCAAGGATCTTACCGCTGTTGAGATCCAGTTCGAT
GTAACCCACTCGTGCACCCAACTGATCTTCAGCATCTTTTACTTTCACCAGCGTTTCTGGGTGAGCAAAA
ACAGGAAGGCAAAATGCCGCAAAAAAGGGAATAAGGGCGACACGGAAATGTTGAATACTCATTTTAGCTT
CCTTAGCTCCTGAAAATCTCGATAACTCAAAAAATACGCCCGGTAGTGATCTTATTTCATTATGGTGAAA
GTTGGAACCTCTTACGTGCCGATCAAGTCAAAAGCCTCCGGTCGGAGGCTTTTGACTTTCTGCTATGGAG
GTCAGGTATGATTTAAATGGTCAGTTAGA
Features (pLannotate 1.2.2; 14 found; start..end, strand, type, name):
     10..417     +  promoter       TEF1 promoter: S. cerevisiae TEF1; promoter for EF-1α
    434..1465    +  CDS            rep (fragment): R1AB_SARS2 - Experimental evidence at protein level: Swiss-Prot protein existence level 1. [2'-O-methyltransferase]: Methyltransferase that mediates mRNA cap 2'-O-ribose methylation to the 5'-cap structure of viral mRNAs. N7-methyl guanosine cap is a prerequisite for binding of nsp16. Therefore plays an essential role in viral mRNAs cap methylation which is essential to evade immune system. From Severe acute respiratory syndrome coronavirus 2 (2019-nCoV) (SARS-CoV-2).
   1483..1500    +  CDS            3xFLAG (fragment): three tandem FLAG® epitope tags, followed by an enterokinase cleavage site
   1578..1750    +  terminator     CYC1 terminator (fragment): S. cerevisiae CYC1; transcription terminator for CYC1
   1786..1962    +  promoter       URA3 promoter (fragment): S. cerevisiae URA3
   1963..2766    +  CDS            URA3: orotidine-5'-phosphate decarboxylase, required for uracil biosynthesis; S. cerevisiae URA3; yeast auxotrophic marker, counterselectable with 5-fluoroorotic acid (5-FOA)
   2849..3831    -  rep_origin     2μ ori: yeast 2μ plasmid origin of replication
   3909..3938    +  terminator     T3Te terminator: phage T3 early transcription terminator
   3960..4547    +  rep_origin     ori: high-copy-number ColE1/pMB1/pBR322/pUC origin of replication
   4559..4586    -  terminator     T7Te terminator: phage T7 early transcription terminator
   4610..4801    -  CDS            rop: Rop protein, which maintains plasmids at low copy number; rop
   4802..5662    -  CDS            AmpR: β-lactamase; bla; confers resistance to ampicillin, carbenicillin, and related antibiotics
   5663..5765    -  promoter       cat promoter: promoter of the E. coli cat gene encoding chloramphenicol acetyltransferase
   5766..5797    -  terminator     tonB terminator: bidirectional E. coli tonB-P14 transcription terminator
