[The description below was written by a language model from this plasmid's Addgene catalogue record and pLannotate feature annotations shown in this document.]
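Description:
pGBW-m4046169 is an E. coli/yeast shuttle plasmid for episomal expression of the SARS-CoV-2 endoribonuclease in Saccharomyces cerevisiae. The depositor full sequence is 5,839 nt. For propagation in bacteria, the backbone carries a high-copy ColE1/pUC-type origin and an ampicillin resistance gene (β-lactamase), which the annotation places downstream of a cat promoter. An annotated rop sequence lies directly next to AmpR, although the catalogue lists the plasmid as high copy. Short phage T3Te and T7Te terminators and a tonB terminator flank the bacterial modules, presumably to insulate them from read-through transcription. In yeast, the 2μ origin supports multicopy episomal maintenance. URA3 under its own promoter allows selection in ura3 strains on medium lacking uracil and can be counterselected with 5-FOA.

The expression cassette places a roughly 1 kb synthetic coding sequence under the constitutive TEF1 promoter, with the CYC1 terminator downstream. The insert is recorded as wild type, made by gene synthesis with a NotI site, and corresponds to a mature cleavage product of the ORF1ab polyprotein. The listing of budding yeast alongside the virus as species may reflect codon adaptation, but the record does not say so. The automated annotation matches the insert to the replicase polyprotein, but its descriptive text refers to the 2'-O-methyltransferase. That text comes from the generic polyprotein entry and does not override the catalogue's identification of the insert as the endoRNAse. The backbone supplies a C-terminal thrombin-cleavable 3xFLAG tag, of which only a fragment is detected in the feature table. The tag allows immunodetection and affinity purification of the protein and can be removed afterwards. The plasmid is suited to producing the viral enzyme in yeast for biochemical or functional study.
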