Addgene plasmid #145411: pGBW-m4046169
Purpose: Yeast Expression plasmid for SARS-CoV-2 endoRNAse
Depositing lab: Ginkgo Bioworks & Benjie Chen. Depositing organization: Ginkgo Bioworks.
Backbone
  Vector backbone: AmpR; 2u URA3
  Backbone size w/o insert (bp): 4078
  Vector type: Yeast Expression
  Selectable markers: URA3
Growth in bacteria
  Bacterial resistance: Ampicillin, 100 μg/mL
  Growth temperature: 37°C
  Growth strain: DH5alpha
  Copy number: High Copy
Gene/Insert
  Gene/Insert name: SARS-CoV-2 endoRNAse
  Species: S. cerevisiae (budding yeast); Severe acute respiratory syndrome coronavirus 2
  Insert size (bp): 1031
  Mutation: wt
  Entrez Gene: ORF1ab (a.k.a. GU280_gp01)
  Promoter: pTEF1
  Tag / fusion protein: Cleavable thrombin;3xFLAG (C terminal on backbone)
  Cloning method: Unknown
Resource information
  A portion of this plasmid was derived from a plasmid made by: GinkgoBioworks
Depositor comments: NCBI Reference Sequence: YP_009725310.1. Created by gene synthesis with Not1 site.
How to cite: pGBW-m4046169 was a gift from Ginkgo Bioworks & Benjie Chen (Addgene plasmid # 145411 ; http://n2t.net/addgene:145411 ; RRID:Addgene_145411)
